Addgene plasmid #60803: pIS1 mLPIN1
Purpose: Luciferase reporter to measure miR-155 mediated differential repression. Contains LPIN1 3' UTR and mutated miR-155 sites
Depositing lab: David Bartel. Depositing organization: Whitehead Institute for Biomedical Research. Publication: Global analyses of the effect of different cellular contexts on microRNA targeting. Nam JW, Rissland OS, Koppstein D, Abreu-Goodger C, Jan CH, Agarwal V, Yildirim MA, Rodriguez A, Bartel DP. Mol Cell. 2014 Mar 20;53(6):1031-43. doi: 10.1016/j.molcel.2014.02.013. Epub 2014 Mar 13. PubMed 24631284.
Backbone
  Vector backbone: pIS1
  Backbone manufacturer: Bartel lab (Addgene plasmid # 12179)
  Backbone size w/o insert (bp): 4085
  Vector type: Mammalian Expression, Luciferase
Growth in bacteria
  Bacterial resistance: Ampicillin, 100 μg/mL
  Growth temperature: 37°C
  Growth strain: DH5alpha
  Copy number: High Copy
Gene/Insert
  Gene/Insert name: LPIN1 3'UTR and mutated miR-155 binding site
  Species: H. sapiens (human)
  Mutation: mutated miR-155 binding site
  Entrez Gene: LPIN1 (a.k.a. PAP1)
  Promoter: thymidine kinase (HSV-TK promoter)
  Cloning method: Restriction Enzyme; 5′ cloning site XbaI (not destroyed); 3′ cloning site NotI (not destroyed)
  Sequencing primers: 5′ chim-int-F (5'-TCTTACTGACATCCACTTTGCC-3') to confirm luciferase; 3′ EBV-rev
Terms and licenses: Academic/Nonprofit Terms; Industry Terms: Not Available to Industry
How to cite: pIS1 mLPIN1 was a gift from David Bartel (Addgene plasmid # 60803 ; http://n2t.net/addgene:60803 ; RRID:Addgene_60803)
