[The description below was written by a language model from this plasmid's Addgene catalogue record and pLannotate feature annotations shown in this document.]
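Description:
pIS1 mLPIN1 is a mammalian luciferase reporter plasmid built on the pIS1 backbone and used to measure microRNA-mediated repression, specifically by miR-155. It is propagated in E. coli as a high-copy plasmid through a ColE1/pUC-type origin of replication. Selection is with ampicillin, conferred by a β-lactamase gene under its own bla promoter.

The reporter unit is driven by the herpes simplex virus thymidine kinase promoter, a fairly modest constitutive promoter in mammalian cells. This is followed by a chimeric β-globin/immunoglobulin intron that promotes efficient mRNA processing, and then a T7 promoter that would permit in vitro transcription. The Renilla luciferase coding sequence comes next and spans the numbering origin of the circular sequence record. Downstream of the luciferase, a fragment of the human LPIN1 3′ UTR was inserted between XbaI and NotI sites, both of which were retained. The feature table does not annotate this insert, but it presumably occupies the unannotated stretch between the end of Rluc and the SV40 polyadenylation signal. That signal, and an adjacent small remnant of SV40 large T antigen sequence, are annotated on the opposite strand to the reporter.

In this version the miR-155 binding sites in the UTR have been mutated, so the transcript should no longer respond to miR-155. It therefore serves as the site-mutant control, to be compared with a reporter carrying the intact LPIN1 UTR. The difference in Renilla signal between the two reflects site-dependent repression. According to the record, the aim is to assess differential miR-155 repression, in a study of how cellular context affects microRNA targeting. The record does not describe the exact nucleotide changes or the boundaries of the UTR fragment.
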