Features (pLannotate 1.2.2; 9 found; start..end, strand, type, name):
   1460..1581    -  polyA_signal   SV40 poly(A) signal: SV40 polyadenylation signal
   1604..1672    -  CDS            large T antigen (fragment): large T antigen from SV40 (simian virus 40)
   1714..1818    +  promoter       AmpR promoter: bla
   1819..2679    +  CDS            AmpR: β-lactamase; bla; confers resistance to ampicillin, carbenicillin, and related antibiotics
   2850..3438    +  rep_origin     ori: high-copy-number ColE1/pMB1/pBR322/pUC origin of replication
   3513..4264    +  promoter       HSV TK promoter: herpes simplex virus thymidine kinase promoter
   4334..4466    +  intron         chimeric intron: chimera between introns from human β-globin and immunoglobulin heavy chain genes
   4511..4529    +  promoter       T7 promoter: promoter for bacteriophage T7 RNA polymerase
   4539..893     +  CDS            Rluc (across the origin): luciferase from the anthozoan coelenterate Renilla reniformis (sea pansy)
>Addgene plasmid #60803 | pIS1 mLPIN1 | depositor full sequence | sequence record 97814 | pIS1 mLPIN1 sequence 4581 bps
TAACTGGTCCGCAGTGGTGGGCCAGATGTAAACAAATGAATGTTCTTGATTCATTTATTAATTATTATGA
TTCAGAAAAACATGCAGAAAATGCTGTTATTTTTTTACATGGTAACGCGGCCTCTTCTTATTTATGGCGA
CATGTTGTGCCACATATTGAGCCAGTAGCGCGGTGTATTATACCAGACCTTATTGGTATGGGCAAATCAG
GCAAATCTGGTAATGGTTCTTATAGGTTACTTGATCATTACAAATATCTTACTGCATGGTTTGAACTTCT
TAATTTACCAAAGAAGATCATTTTTGTCGGCCATGATTGGGGTGCTTGTTTGGCATTTCATTATAGCTAT
GAGCATCAAGATAAGATCAAAGCAATAGTTCACGCTGAAAGTGTAGTAGATGTGATTGAATCATGGGATG
AATGGCCTGATATTGAAGAAGATATTGCGTTGATCAAATCTGAAGAAGGAGAAAAAATGGTTTTGGAGAA
TAACTTCTTCGTGGAAACCATGTTGCCATCAAAAATCATGAGAAAGTTAGAACCAGAAGAATTTGCAGCA
TATCTTGAACCATTCAAAGAGAAAGGTGAAGTTCGTCGTCCAACATTATCATGGCCTCGTGAAATCCCGT
TAGTAAAAGGTGGTAAACCTGACGTTGTACAAATTGTTAGGAATTATAATGCTTATCTACGTGCAAGTGA
TGATTTACCAAAAATGTTTATTGAATCGGACCCAGGATTCTTTTCCAATGCTATTGTTGAAGGTGCCAAG
AAGTTTCCTAATACTGAATTTGTCAAAGTAAAAGGTCTTCATTTTTCGCAAGAAGATGCACCTGATGAAA
TGGGAAAATATATCAAATCGTTCGTTGAGCGAGTTCTCAAAAATGAACAATAATTCTAGGAGCTCTATAC
CGGTCTCGATATCACTACTAGTGTTCTAGAGACTGACCTTCTTTTGGAATTTCTGAGTCATTTATTTTCC
TTAGCTTTTTCCACTCAAATTAAGGGCAAGCGAAAAAGTAATAATTTGGCATTCTTTAAGCCTACAGAAT
GTGATTCTTTCACTTGTTTATTACACTGGCTCGTGGACAGAACAATTTGAAAAGTGAAAGAATTATTTTG
GTAAAAGATTTTGCTTTACTTTTCGAAACGTAATTTTTTTAAAGAGTGTTTTACTCCAACGATTGAAACA
TTTTCCTATTTAAATTTCATTGTTAGAATCACAGGAGGCAAAAAATGGAACGGTTGAATGAAATTTTACT
CTTTCTGTGAAAGAAAATCCACAGAGTTGTTGCCTCCGTTGTAGTTGGTGGGCCCCGTTAGCATTGGATG
CCTTTGCCAAATGGTTCATGTGGACACACAAAGGCAAACAGATCTGCCATCGATCGCAGATTTCTGTAGA
AACACGGATGTGCATGTGCAGATTCCCTTTTGCAGGGCGGCCGCTTCGAGCAGACATGATAAGATACATT
GATGAGTTTGGACAAACCACAACTAGAATGCAGTGAAAAAAATGCTTTATTTGTGAAATTTGTGATGCTA
TTGCTTTATTTGTAACCATTATAAGCTGCAATAAACAAGTTAACAACAACAATTGCATTCATTTTATGTT
TCAGGTTCAGGGGGAGGTGTGGGAGGTTTTTTAAAGCAAGTAAAACCTCTACAAATGTGGTAAAATCGAT
AAGGATCCAGGTGGCACTTTTCGGGGAAATGTGCGCGGAACCCCTATTTGTTTATTTTTCTAAATACATT
CAAATATGTATCCGCTCATGAGACAATAACCCTGATAAATGCTTCAATAATATTGAAAAAGGAAGAGTAT
GAGTATTCAACATTTCCGTGTCGCCCTTATTCCCTTTTTTGCGGCATTTTGCCTTCCTGTTTTTGCTCAC
CCAGAAACGCTGGTGAAAGTAAAAGATGCTGAAGATCAGTTGGGTGCACGAGTGGGTTACATCGAACTGG
ATCTCAACAGCGGTAAGATCCTTGAGAGTTTTCGCCCCGAAGAACGTTTTCCAATGATGAGCACTTTTAA
AGTTCTGCTATGTGGCGCGGTATTATCCCGTATTGACGCCGGGCAAGAGCAACTCGGTCGCCGCATACAC
TATTCTCAGAATGACTTGGTTGAGTACTCACCAGTCACAGAAAAGCATCTTACGGATGGCATGACAGTAA
GAGAATTATGCAGTGCTGCCATAACCATGAGTGATAACACTGCGGCCAACTTACTTCTGACAACGATCGG
AGGACCGAAGGAGCTAACCGCTTTTTTGCACAACATGGGGGATCATGTAACTCGCCTTGATCGTTGGGAA
CCGGAGCTGAATGAAGCCATACCAAACGACGAGCGTGACACCACGATGCCTGTAGCAATGGCAACAACGT
TGCGCAAACTATTAACTGGCGAACTACTTACTCTAGCTTCCCGGCAACAATTAATAGACTGGATGGAGGC
GGATAAAGTTGCAGGACCACTTCTGCGCTCGGCCCTTCCGGCTGGCTGGTTTATTGCTGATAAATCTGGA
GCCGGTGAGCGTGGGTCTCGCGGTATCATTGCAGCACTGGGGCCAGATGGTAAGCCCTCCCGTATCGTAG
TTATCTACACGACGGGGAGTCAGGCAACTATGGATGAACGAAATAGACAGATCGCTGAGATAGGTGCCTC
ACTGATTAAGCATTGGTAACTGTCAGACCAAGTTTACTCATATATACTTTAGATTGATTTAAAACTTCAT
TTTTAATTTAAAAGGATCTAGGTGAAGATCCTTTTTGATAATCTCATGACCAAAATCCCTTAACGTGAGT
TTTCGTTCCACTGAGCGTCAGACCCCGTAGAAAAGATCAAAGGATCTTCTTGAGATCCTTTTTTTCTGCG
CGTAATCTGCTGCTTGCAAACAAAAAAACCACCGCTACCAGCGGTGGTTTGTTTGCCGGATCAAGAGCTA
CCAACTCTTTTTCCGAAGGTAACTGGCTTCAGCAGAGCGCAGATACCAAATACTGTTCTTCTAGTGTAGC
CGTAGTTAGGCCACCACTTCAAGAACTCTGTAGCACCGCCTACATACCTCGCTCTGCTAATCCTGTTACC
AGTGGCTGCTGCCAGTGGCGATAAGTCGTGTCTTACCGGGTTGGACTCAAGACGATAGTTACCGGATAAG
GCGCAGCGGTCGGGCTGAACGGGGGGTTCGTGCACACAGCCCAGCTTGGAGCGAACGACCTACACCGAAC
TGAGATACCTACAGCGTGAGCTATGAGAAAGCGCCACGCTTCCCGAAGGGAGAAAGGCGGACAGGTATCC
GGTAAGCGGCAGGGTCGGAACAGGAGAGCGCACGAGGGAGCTTCCAGGGGGAAACGCCTGGTATCTTTAT
AGTCCTGTCGGGTTTCGCCACCTCTGACTTGAGCGTCGATTTTTGTGATGCTCGTCAGGGGGGCGGAGCC
TATGGAAAAACGCCAGCAACGCGGCCTTTTTACGGTTCCTGGCCTTTTGCTGGCCTTTTGCTCACATGGC
TCGACAGATCTAAATGAGTCTTCGGACCTCGCGGGGGCCGCTTAAGCGGTGGTTAGGGTTTGTCTGACGC
GGGGGGAGGGGGAAGGAACGAAACACTCTCATTCGGAGGCGGCTCGGGGTTTGGTCTTGGTGGCCACGGG
CACGCAGAAGAGCGCCGCGATCCTCTTAAGCACCCCCCCGCCCTCCGTGGAGGCGGGGGTTTGGTCGGCG
GGTGGTAACTGGCGGGCCGCTGACTCGGGCGGGTCGCGCGCCCCAGAGTGTGACCTTTTCGGTCTGCTCG
CAGACCCCCGGGCGGCGCCGCCGCGGCGGCGACGGGCTCGCTGGGTCCTAGGCTCCATGGGGACCGTATA
CGTGGACAGGCTCTGGAGCATCCGCACGACTGCGGTGATATTACCGGAGACCTTCTGCGGGACGAGCCGG
GTCACGCGGCTGACGCGGAGCGTCCGTTGGGCGACAAACACCAGGACGGGGCACAGGTACACTATCTTGT
CACCCGGAGGCGCGAGGGACTGCAGGAGCTTCAGGGAGTGGCGCAGCTGCTTCATCCCCGTGGCCCGTTG
CTCGCGTTTGCTGGCGGTGTCCCCGGAAGAAATATATTTGCATGTCTTTAGTTCTATGATGACACAAACC
CCGCCCAGCGTCTTGTCATTGGCGAATTCGAACACGCAGATGCAGTCGGGGCGGCGCGGTCCCAGGTCCA
CTTCGCATATTAAGGTGACGCGTGTGGCCTCGAACACCGAGCGACCCTGCAGCGACCCGCTTAAAAGCTT
GATTCTTCTGACACAACAGTCTCGAACTTAAGCTGCAGAAGTTGGTCGTGAGGCACTGGGCAGGTAAGTA
TCAAGGTTACAAGACAGGTTTAAGGAGACCAATAGAAACTGGGCTTGTCGAGACAGAGAAGACTCTTGCG
TTTCTGATAGGCACCTATTGGTCTTACTGACATCCACTTTGCCTTTCTCTCCACAGGTGTCCACTCCCAG
TTCAATTACAGCTCTTAAGGCTAGAGTACTTAATACGACTCACTATAGGCTAGCCACCATGACTTCGAAA
GTTTATGATCCAGAACAAAGGAAACGGATGA
