>Addgene plasmid #60803 | pIS1 mLPIN1 | addgene partial sequence | sequence record 98342 | Rluc-F 5'-ccaggattcttttccaatgc-3'
AAGTAAAAGGTCTTCATTTTTCGCAAGAAGATGCACCTGATGAAATGGGAAAATATATCAAATCGTTCGT
TGAGCGAGTTCTCAAAAATGAACAATAATTCTAGGAGCTCTATACCGGTCTCGATATCACTACTAGTGTT
CTAGAGACTGACCTTCTTTTGGAATTTCTGAGTCATTTATTTTCCTTAGCTTTTTCCACTCAAATTAAGG
GCAAGCGAAAAAGTAATAATTTGGCATTCTTTAAGCCTACAGAATGTGATTCTTTCACTTGTTTATTACA
CTGGCTCGTGGACAGAACAATTTGAAAAGTGAAAGAATTATTTTGGTAAAAGATTTTGCTTTACTTTTCG
AAACGTAATTTTTTTAAAGAGTGTTTTACTCCAACGATTGAAACATTTTCCTATTTAAATTTCATTGTTA
GAATCACAGGAGGCAAAAAATGGAACGGTTGAATGAAATTTTACTCTTTCTGTGAAAGAAAATCCACAGA
GTTGTTGCCTCCGTTGTAGTTGGTGGGCCCCGTTAGCATTGGATGCCTTTGCCAAATGGTTCATGTGGAC
ACACAAAGGCAAACAGATCTGCCATCGATCGCAGATTTCTGTAGAAACACGGATGTGCATGTGCAGATTC
CCTTTTGCAGGGCGGCCGCTTCGAGCAGACATGATAAGATACATTGATGAGTTTGGACAAACCACAACTA
GAATGCAGTGAAA
