>Addgene plasmid #60803 | pIS1 mLPIN1 | addgene partial sequence | sequence record 98410 | EBV-rev 5'-GTGGTTTGTCCAAACTCATC-3'
GAAATCTGCGATCGATGGCAGATCTGTTTGCCTTTGTGTGTCCACATGAACCATTTGGCAAAGGCATCCA
ATGCTAACGGGGCCCACCAACTACAACGGAGGCAACAACTCTGTGGATTTTCTTTCACAGAAAGAGTAAA
ATTTCATTCAACCGTTCCATTTTTTGCCTCCTGTGATTCTAACAATGAAATTTAAATAGGAAAATGTTTC
AATCGTTGGAGTAAAACACTCTTTAAAAAAATTACGTTTCGAAAAGTAAAGCAAAATCTTTTACCAAAAT
AATTCTTTCACTTTTCAAATTGTTCTGTCCACGAGCCAGTGTAATAAACAAGTGAAAGAATCACATTCTG
TAGGCTTAAAGAATGCCAAATTATTACTTTTTCGCTTGCCCTTAATTTGAGTGGAAAAAGCTAAGGAAAA
TAAATGACTCAGAAATTCCAAAAGAAGGTCAGTCTCTA
